>Addgene plasmid #91464 | pHH0103_SH3PXD2A-5/5 | addgene full sequence | sequence record 192346 | Addgene NGS Result
AACCTATAAAAATAGGCGTATCACGAGGCCCTTTCGTCTTCAAGAATTCCCGACACCATCGAATGGTGCA
AAACCTTTCGCGGTATGGCATGATAGCGCCCGGAAGAGAGTCAATTCAGGGTGGTGAATGTGAAACCAGT
AACGTTATACGATGTCGCAGAGTATGCCGGTGTCTCTTATCAGACCGTTTCCCGCGTGGTGAACCAGGCC
AGCCACGTTTCTGCGAAAACGCGGGAAAAAGTGGAAGCGGCGATGGCGGAGCTGAATTACATTCCCAACC
GCGTGGCACAACAACTGGCGGGCAAACAGTCGTTGCTGATTGGCGTTGCCACCTCCAGTCTGGCCCTGCA
CGCGCCGTCGCAAATTGTCGCGGCGATTAAATCTCGCGCCGATCAACTGGGTGCCAGCGTGGTGGTGTCG
ATGGTAGAACGAAGCGGCGTCGAAGCCTGTAAAGCGGCGGTGCACAATCTTCTCGCGCAACGCGTCAGTG
GGCTGATCATTAACTATCCGCTGGATGACCAGGATGCCATTGCTGTGGAAGCTGCCTGCACTAATGTTCC
GGCGTTATTTCTTGATGTCTCTGACCAGACACCCATCAACAGTATTATTTTCTCCCATGAAGACGGTACG
CGACTGGGCGTGGAGCATCTGGTCGCATTGGGTCACCAGCAAATCGCGCTGTTAGCGGGCCCATTAAGTT
CTGTCTCGGCGCGTCTGCGTCTGGCTGGCTGGCATAAATATCTCACTCGCAATCAAATTCAGCCGATAGC
GGAACGGGAAGGCGACTGGAGTGCCATGTCCGGTTTTCAACAAACCATGCAAATGCTGAATGAGGGCATC
GTTCCCACTGCGATGCTGGTTGCCAACGATCAGATGGCGCTGGGCGCAATGCGCGCCATTACCGAGTCCG
GGCTGCGCGTTGGTGCGGATATCTCGGTAGTGGGATACGACGATACCGAAGACAGCTCATGTTATATCCC
GCCGTTAACCACCATCAAACAGGATTTTCGCCTGCTGGGGCAAACCAGCGTGGACCGCTTGCTGCAACTC
TCTCAGGGCCAGGCGGTGAAGGGCAATCAGCTGTTGCCCGTCTCACTGGTGAAAAGAAAAACCACCCTGG
CGCCCAATACGCAAACCGCCTCTCCCCGCGCGTTGGCCGATTCATTAATGCAGCTGGCACGACAGGTTTC
CCGACTGGAAAGCGGGCAGTGAGCGCAACGCAATTAATGTAAGTTAGCTCACTCATTAGGCACAATTCTC
ATGTTTGACAGCTTATCATCGACTGCACGGTGCACCAATGCTTCTGGCGTCAGGCAGCCATCGGAAGCTG
TGGTATGGCTGTGCAGGTCGTAAATCACTGCATAATTCGTGTCGCTCAAGGCGCACTCCCGTTCTGGATA
ATGTTTTTTGCGCCGACATCATAACGGTTCTGGCAAATATTCTGAAATGAGCTGTTGACAATTAATCATC
GGCTCGTATAATGTGTGGAATTGTGAGCGGATAACAATTTCACACAGGAAACAGCCAGTCCGTTTAGGTG
TTTTCACGAGCACTTCACCAACAAGGACCATAGATTATGAAAATCGAAGAACACCATCACCATCACCATT
CCAGCGGTAAGCTTATGTCCCCTATACTAGGTTATTGGAAAATTAAGGGCCTTGTGCAACCCACTCGACT
TCTTTTGGAATATCTTGAAGAAAAATATGAAGAGCATTTGTATGAGCGCGATGAAGGTGATAAATGGCGA
AACAAAAAGTTTGAATTGGGTTTGGAGTTTCCCAATCTTCCTTATTATATTGATGGTGATGTTAAATTAA
CACAGTCTATGGCCATCATACGTTATATAGCTGACAAGCACAACATGTTGGGTGGTTGTCCAAAAGAGCG
TGCAGAGATTTCAATGCTTGAAGGAGCGGTTTTGGATATTAGATACGGTGTTTCGAGAATTGCATATAGT
AAAGACTTTGAAACTCTCAAAGTTGATTTTCTTAGCAAGCTACCTGAAATGCTGAAAATGTTCGAAGATC
GTTTATGTCATAAAACATATTTAAATGGTGATCATGTAACCCATCCTGACTTCATGTTGTATGACGCTCT
TGATGTTGTTTTATACATGGACCCAATGTGCCTGGATGCGTTCCCAAAATTAGTTTGTTTTAAAAAACGT
ATTGAAGCTATCCCACAAATTGATAAGTACTTGAAATCCAGCAAGTATATAGCATGGCCTTTGCAGGGCT
GGCAAGCCACGTTTGGTGGTGGCGACCATCCTCCAAAATCGGATCTGGAAGTTCTGTTCCAGGGGCCCCT
GTCCAGCGGTCTGGTTCCGCGTGGTTCCGGTACCGCGGCCCAGCCGGCCATGGCCCAGGGCGCGCTGGAT
GTCTATGTGTCCATTGCCGATTATGAAGGTGATGAAGAAACCGCCGGTTTTCAGGAAGGTGTTAGCATGG
AAGTCCTGGAACGTAATCCAAACGGTTGGTGGTATTGCCAAATTCTGGATGGTGTCAAACCGTTCAAAGG
TTGGGTTCCATCCAACTATCTGGAAAAGAAAAACGCGGCCGCATA
[142 nt withheld, positions 2566-2707]
C
[98 nt withheld, positions 2709-2806]
AGTTTGTACTGGTGACGAAACTCAGTGTCTAGCTAGAGTGGC
[149 nt withheld, positions 2849-2997]
T
[41 nt withheld, positions 2999-3039]
T
[62 nt withheld, positions 3041-3102]
A
[35 nt withheld, positions 3104-3138]
CCTCCCTCAATCGGTTGAATGTCGCCCTTTTGTCTTTGGCGCTGGTAAACCATATGAA
[86 nt withheld, positions 3197-3282]
T
[54 nt withheld, positions 3284-3337]
CTAGCGCCGCCCTATACCTTGTCTGCCTCCCCGCGTTGCGTCGCGGTGCATGGAGCCGGGCCACCTCGAC
CTGAATGGAAGCCGGCGGCACCTCGCTAACGGATTCACCACTCCAAGAATTGGAGCCAATCAATTCTTGC
GGAGAACTGTGAATGCGCAAACCAACCCTTGGCAGAACATATCCATCGCGTCCGCCATCTCCAGCAGCCG
CACGCGGCGCATCTCGGGCAGCGTTGGGTCCTGGCCACGGGTGCGCATGATCGTGCTCCTGTCGTTGAGG
ACCCGGCTAGGCTGGCGGGGTTGCCTTACTGGTTAGCAGAATGAATCACCGATACGCGAGCGAACGTGAA
GCGACTGCTGCTGCAAAACGTCTGCGACCTGAGCAACAACATGAATGGTCTTCGGTTTCCGTGTTTCGTA
AAGTCTGGAAACGCGGAAGTCAGCGCCCTGCACCATTATGTTCCGGATCTGCATCGCAGGATGCTGCTGG
CTACCCTGTGGAACACCTACATCTGTATTAACGAAGCGCTGGCATTGACCCTGAGTGATTTTTCTCTGGT
CCCGCCGCATCCATACCGCCAGTTGTTTACCCTCACAACGTTCCAGTAACCGGGCATGTTCATCATCAGT
AACCCGTATCGTGAGCATCCTCTCTCGTTTCATCGGTATCATTACCCCCATGAACAGAAATCCCCCTTAC
ACGGAGGCATCAGTGACCAAACAGGAAAAAACCGCCCTTAACATGGCCCGCTTTATCAGAAGCCAGACAT
TAACGCTTCTGGAGAAACTCAACGAGCTGGACGCGGATGAACAGGCAGACATCTGTGAATCGCTTCACGA
CCACGCTGATGAGCTTTACCGCAGGATCCGCGAAATTGTAAGCGTTAATATTTTGTTAAAATTCGCGTTA
AATTTTTGTTAAATCAGCTCATTTTTTAACCAATAGGCCGAAATCGGCAAAATCCCTTATAAATCAAAAG
AATAGACCGAGATAGGGT
[37 nt withheld, positions 4336-4372]
AAAGAACGTGGACTCCAACGTCAAAGG
[49 nt withheld, positions 4400-4448]
T
[91 nt withheld, positions 4450-4540]
G
[124 nt withheld, positions 4542-4665]
CGCGGATCCTGCCTCGCGCGTTTCGGTGATGACGGTGAAAACCTCTGACACATGCAGCTCCCGGAGACGG
TCACAGCTTGTCTGTAAGCGGATGCCGGGAGCAGACAAGCCCGTCAGGGCGCGTCAGCGGGTGTTGGCGG
GTGTCGGGGCGCAGCCATGACCCAGTCACGTAGCGATAGCGGAGTGTATACTGGCTTAACTATGCGGCAT
CAGAGCAGATTGTACTGAGAGTGCACCATATGCGGTGTGAAATACCGCACAGATGCGTAAGGAGAAAATA
CCGCATCAGGCGCTCTTCCGCTTCCTCGCTCACTGACTCGCTGCGCTCGGTCGTTCGGCTGCGGCGAGCG
GTATCAGCTCACTCAAAGGCGGTAATACGGTTATCCACAGAATCAGGGGATAACGCAGGAAAGAACATGT
GAGCAAAAGGCCAGCAAAAGGCCAGGAACCGTAAAAAGGCCGCGTTGCTGGCGTTTTTCCATAGGCTCCG
CCCCCCTGACGAGCATCACAAAAATCGACGCTCAAGTCAGAGGTGGCGAAACCCGACAGGACTATAAAGA
TACCAGGGTTTCCCCCTGGAAGCTCCCTCGTGCGCTCTCCTGTTCCGACCCTGCCGCTTACCGGATACCT
GTCCGCCTTTCTCCCTTCGGGAAGCGTGGCGCTTTCTCATAGCTCACGCTGTAGGTATCTCAGTTCGGTG
TAGGTCGTTCGCTCCAAGCTGGGCTGTGTGCACGAACCCCCCGTTCAGCCCGACCGCTGCGCCTTATCCG
GTAACTATCGTCTTGAGTCCAACCCGGTAAGACACGACTTATCGCCACTGGCAGCAGCCACTGGTAACAG
GATTAGCAGAGCGAGGTATGTAGGCGGTGCTACAGAGTTCTTGAAGTGGTGGCCTAACTACGGCTACACT
AGAAGGACAGTATTTGGTATCTGCGCTCTGCTGAAGCCAGTTACCTTCGGAAAAAGAGTTGGTAGCTCTT
GATCCGGCAAACAAACCACCGCTGGTAGCGGTGGTTTTTTTGTTTGCAAGCAGCAGATTACGCGCAGAAA
AAAAGGATCTCAAGAAGATCCTTTGATCTTTTCTACGGGGTCTGACGCTCAGTGGAACGAAAACTCACGT
TAAGGGATTTTGGTCATGAGATTATCAAAAAGGATCTTCACCTAGATCCTTTTAAATTAAAAATGAAGTT
TTAAATCAATCTAAAGTATATATGAGTAAACTTGGTCTGACAGTTACCAATGCTTAATCAGTGAGGCACC
TATCTCAGCGATCTGTCTATTTCGTTCATCCATAGTTGCCTGACTCCCCGTCGTGTAGATAACTACGATA
CGGGAGGGCTTACCATCTGGCCCCAGTGCTGCAATGATACCGCGAGACCCACGCTCACCGGCTCCAGATT
TATCAGCAATAAACCAGCCAGCCGGAAGGGCCGAGCGCAGAAGTGGTCCTGCAACTTTATCCGCCTCCAT
CCAGTCTATTAATTGTTGCCGGGAAGCTAGAGTAAGTAGTTCGCCAGTTAATAGTTTGCGCAACGTTGTT
GCCATTGCTGCAGGCATCGTGGTGTCACGCTCGTCGTTTGGTATGGCTTCATTCAGCTCCGGTTCCCAAC
GATCAAGGCGAGTTACATGATCCCCCATATTGTGCAAAAAAGCGGTTAGCTCCTTCGGTCCTCCGATCGT
TGTCAGAAGTAAGTTGGCCGCAGTGTTATCACTCATGGTTATGGCAGCACTGCATAATTCTCTTACTGTC
ATGCCATCCGTAAGATGCTTTTCTGTGACTGGTGAGTACTCAACCAAGTCATTCTGAGAATAGTGTATGC
GGCGACCGAGTTGCTCTTGCCCGGCGTCAACACGGGATAATACCGCGCCACATAGCAGAACTTTAAAAGT
GCTCATCATTGGAAAACGTTCTTCGGGGCGAAAACTCTCAAGGATCTTACCGCTGTTGAGATCCAGTTCG
ATGTAACCCACTCGTGCACCCAACTGATCTTCAGCATCTTTTACTTTCACCAGCGTTTCTGGGTGAGCAA
AAACAGGAAGGCAAAATGCCGCAAAAAAGGGAATAAGGGCGACACGGAAATGTTGAATACTCATACTCTT
CCTTTTTCAATATTATTGAAGCATTTATCAGGGTTATTGTCTCATGAGCGGATACATATTTGAATGTATT
TAGAAAAATAAACAAATAGGGGTTCCGCGCACATTTCCCCGAAAAGTGCCACCTGACGTCTAAGAAACCA
TTATTATCATGACATT
Features (pLannotate 1.2.2; 21 found; start..end, strand, type, name):
     52..129     +  promoter       lacIq promoter: lacI (mutant); In the lacIq allele, a single base change in the promoter boosts expression of the lacI gene about 10-fold.
    130..1212    +  CDS            lacI: lac repressor; lacI; The lac repressor binds to the lac operator to inhibit transcription in E. coli. This inhibition can be relieved by adding lactose or isopropyl-β-D-thiogalactopyranoside (IPTG).
   1225..1246    +  protein_bind   CAP binding site: CAP binding activates transcription in the presence of cAMP. E. coli catabolite activator protein
   1265..1282    +  promoter       tet promoter (fragment): E. coli promoter for tetracycline efflux protein gene
   1455..1483    +  promoter       tac promoter: strong E. coli promoter; hybrid between the trp and lac UV5 promoters
   1491..1507    +  protein_bind   lac operator: The lac repressor binds to the lac operator to inhibit transcription in E. coli. This inhibition can be relieved by adding lactose or isopropyl-β-D-thiogalactopyranoside (IPTG). lac repressor encoded by lacI
   1592..1609    +  CDS            6xHis: 6xHis affinity tag
   1625..2278    +  CDS            GST26_SCHJA: Experimental evidence at protein level: Swiss-Prot protein existence level 1. GST isoenzymes appear to play a central role in the parasite detoxification system. Other functions are also suspected including a role in increasing the solubility of haematin in the parasite gut. From Schistosoma japonicum (Blood fluke).
   2378..2554    +  CDS            SH3PXD2A (fragment): SPD2A_HUMAN - Also known as FISH, KIAA0418, SH3MD1, TKS5. Experimental evidence at protein level: Swiss-Prot protein existence level 1. Adapter protein involved in invadopodia and podosome formation, extracellular matrix degradation and invasiveness of some cancer cells. Binds matrix metalloproteinases (ADAMs), NADPH oxidases (NOXs) and phosphoinositides. Acts as an organizer protein that allows NOX1- or NOX3-dependent reactive oxygen species (ROS) generation and ROS localization. In association with ADAM12, mediates the neurotoxic effect of amyloid-beta peptide. From Homo sapiens (Human).
   2570..2617    +  terminator     fd terminator (sequence withheld): central terminator from bacteriophage fd (Otsuka and Kunisawa, 1982)
   2622..2834    +  CDS            M13 gene III (fragment) (sequence partly withheld): pIII; III; minor coat protein
   2849..3319    +  CDS            M13 gene III (fragment) (sequence partly withheld): pIII; III; minor coat protein
   3341..3411    +  CDS            TcR (fragment): tetracycline efflux protein; tet; confers resistance to tetracycline
   3653..4033    -  CDS            YPB1_ECOLX: Protein predicted: Swiss-Prot protein existence level 4. From Escherichia coli.
   4050..4201    +  CDS            rop (fragment): Rop protein, which maintains plasmids at low copy number; rop
   4237..4665    -  rep_origin     f1 ori (sequence partly withheld): f1 bacteriophage origin of replication; arrow indicates direction of (+) strand synthesis
   4674..4713    +  CDS            rop (fragment): Rop protein, which maintains plasmids at low copy number; rop
   4815..4955    +  misc_feature   bom: basis of mobility region from pBR322
   5141..5728    -  rep_origin     ori: high-copy-number ColE1/pMB1/pBR322/pUC origin of replication
   5902..6759    -  CDS            bla: BLAT_ECOLX - Experimental evidence at protein level: Swiss-Prot protein existence level 1. TEM-type are the most prevalent beta-lactamases in enterobacteria; they hydrolyze the beta-lactam bond in susceptible beta-lactam antibiotics, thus conferring resistance to penicillins and cephalosporins. TEM-3 and TEM-4 are capable of hydrolyzing cefotaxime and ceftazidime. TEM-5 is capable of hydrolyzing ceftazidime. TEM-6 is capable of hydrolyzing ceftazidime and aztreonam. TEM-8/CAZ-2, TEM- 16/CAZ-7 and TEM-24/CAZ-6 are markedly active against ceftazidime. IRT- 4 shows resistance to beta-lactamase in
   6760..6864    -  promoter       AmpR promoter: bla
