[The description below was written by a language model from this plasmid's Addgene catalogue record and pLannotate feature annotations shown in this document.]
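Description:
pHH0103_SH3PXD2A-5/5 is a 6.9 kb bacterial expression plasmid built on the pHH0103 backbone for producing and purifying a single human SH3 domain in E. coli. The "5/5" in the name suggests the fifth of five SH3 domains in SH3PXD2A (also called TKS5 or FISH), an adapter protein involved in podosome and invadopodia formation. The plasmid replicates from a ColE1/pBR322-type origin and is selected with ampicillin through the TEM beta-lactamase gene (bla) and its native promoter. The catalogue lists it as low copy. The rop gene is annotated only as fragments interrupted by an f1 phage origin, and a pBR322 bom region is also present.

The expression cassette is driven by the strong hybrid tac promoter followed by a lac operator. A plasmid-borne lacI gene under the lacIq promoter supplies abundant repressor, so transcription stays off until it is induced with IPTG. Downstream, the annotated coding features run in order as a 6xHis tag, Schistosoma japonicum glutathione S-transferase and the SH3PXD2A fragment. The insert is about 230 bp and was cloned between SfiI and NotI sites. This arrangement is consistent with an N-terminally His- and GST-tagged SH3 domain that can be captured on either nickel or glutathione resin.

A phage fd terminator follows the insert. Beyond it lie fragments of M13 gene III and a remnant of the tetracycline resistance gene. Together with the f1 origin, these suggest the backbone derives from a phagemid display vector, although the record does not say so, and they appear to lie outside the expressed fusion. The construct belongs to a collection of purified human SH3 domains used for a family-wide analysis of peptide-binding specificity.
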