Addgene plasmid #91464: pHH0103_SH3PXD2A-5/5
Purpose: Protein expression and purification of human SH3 domain construct SH3PXD2A-5/5
Depositing lab: Sachdev Sidhu. Depositing organization: University of Toronto. Publication: Comprehensive Analysis of the Human SH3 Domain Family Reveals a Wide Variety of Non-canonical Specificities. Teyra J, Huang H, Jain S, Guan X, Dong A, Liu Y, Tempel W, Min J, Tong Y, Kim PM, Bader GD, Sidhu SS. Structure. 2017 Oct 3;25(10):1598-1610.e3. doi: 10.1016/j.str.2017.07.017. Epub 2017 Sep 7. PubMed 28890361.
Backbone
  Vector backbone: pHH0103
  Vector type: Bacterial Expression
Growth in bacteria
  Bacterial resistance: Ampicillin, 100 μg/mL
  Growth temperature: 37°C
  Growth strain: DH5alpha
  Copy number: Low Copy
Gene/Insert
  Gene/Insert name: SH3PXD2A-5/5
  Species: H. sapiens (human)
  Insert size (bp): 230
  Entrez Gene: SH3PXD2A (a.k.a. FISH, SH3MD1, TKS5)
  Cloning method: Restriction Enzyme; 5′ cloning site Sfi1 (unknown if destroyed); 3′ cloning site Not1 (unknown if destroyed)
Terms and licenses: Academic/Nonprofit Terms; Industry Terms: Not Available to Industry
How to cite: pHH0103_SH3PXD2A-5/5 was a gift from Sachdev Sidhu (Addgene plasmid # 91464 ; http://n2t.net/addgene:91464 ; RRID:Addgene_91464)
