>Addgene plasmid #91464 | pHH0103_SH3PXD2A-5/5 | depositor partial sequence | sequence record 175952 | insert sequence
GGTACCGAATTCGGATCCGCGCGCTGGATGTCTATGTGTCCATTGCCGATTATGAAGGTGATGAAGAAAC
CGCCGGTTTTCAGGAAGGTGTTAGCATGGAAGTCCTGGAACGTAATCCAAACGGTTGGTGGTATTGCCAA
ATTCTGGATGGTGTCAAACCGTTCAAAGGTTGGGTTCCATCCAACTATCTGGAAAAGAAAAACGCGGCCG
CTAGCTAAGTCGACGAGCTC
